>Addgene plasmid #215100 | FokI(inactive)-mCherry-LacI-NLS | addgene full sequence | sequence record 429321 | Addgene NGS Result
AGCAGGCAGAAGTATGCAAAGCATGCATCTCAATTAGTCAGCAACCAGGTGTGGAAAGTCCCCAGGCTCC
CCAGCAGGCAGAAGTATGCAAAGCATGCATCTCAATTAGTCAGCAACCATAGTCCCGCCCCTAACTCCGC
CCATCCCGCCCCTAACTCCGCCCAGTTCCGCCCATTCTCCGCCCCATGGCTGACTAATTTTTTTTATTTA
TGCAGAGGCCGAGGCCGCCTCGGCCTCTGAGCTATTCCAGAAGTAGTGAGGAGGCTTTTTTGGAGGCCTA
GGCTTTTGCAAAGATCGATCAAGAGACAGGATGAGGATCGTTTCGCATGATTGAACAAGATGGATTGCAC
GCAGGTTCTCCGGCCGCTTGGGTGGAGAGGCTATTCGGCTATGACTGGGCACAACAGACAATCGGCTGCT
CTGATGCCGCCGTGTTCCGGCTGTCAGCGCAGGGGCGCCCGGTTCTTTTTGTCAAGACCGACCTGTCCGG
TGCCCTGAATGAACTGCAAGACGAGGCAGCGCGGCTATCGTGGCTGGCCACGACGGGCGTTCCTTGCGCA
GCTGTGCTCGACGTTGTCACTGAAGCGGGAAGGGACTGGCTGCTATTGGGCGAAGTGCCGGGGCAGGATC
TCCTGTCATCTCACCTTGCTCCTGCCGAGAAAGTATCCATCATGGCTGATGCAATGCGGCGGCTGCATAC
GCTTGATCCGGCTACCTGCCCATTCGACCACCAAGCGAAACATCGCATCGAGCGAGCACGTACTCGGATG
GAAGCCGGTCTTGTCGATCAGGATGATCTGGACGAAGAGCATCAGGGGCTCGCGCCAGCCGAACTGTTCG
CCAGGCTCAAGGCGAGCATGCCCGACGGCGAGGATCTCGTCGTGACCCATGGCGATGCCTGCTTGCCGAA
TATCATGGTGGAAAATGGCCGCTTTTCTGGATTCATCGACTGTGGCCGGCTGGGTGTGGCGGACCGCTAT
CAGGACATAGCGTTGGCTACCCGTGATATTGCTGAAGAGCTTGGCGGCGAATGGGCTGACCGCTTCCTCG
TGCTTTACGGTATCGCCGCTCCCGATTCGCAGCGCATCGCCTTCTATCGCCTTCTTGACGAGTTCTTCTG
AGCGGGACTCTGGGGTTCGAAATGACCGACCAAGCGACGCCCAACCTGCCATCACGAGATTTCGATTCCA
CCGCCGCCTTCTATGAAAGGTTGGGCTTCGGAATCGTTTTCCGGGACGCCGGCTGGATGATCCTCCAGCG
CGGGGATCTCATGCTGGAGTTCTTCGCCCACCCTAGGGGGAGGCTAACTGAAACACGGAAGGAGACAATA
CCGGAAGGAACCCGCGCTATGACGGCAATAAAAAGACAGAATAAAACGCACGGTGTTGGGTCGTTTGTTC
ATAAACGCGGGGTTCGGTCCCAGGGCTGGCACTCTGTCGATACCCCACCGAGACCCCATTGGGGCCAATA
CGCCCGCGTTTCTTCCTTTTCCCCACCCCACCCCCCAAGTTCGGGTGAAGGCCCAGGGCTCGCAGCCAAC
GTCGGGGCGGCAGGCCCTGCCATAGCCTCAGGTTACTCATATATACTTTAGATTGATTTAAAACTTCATT
TTTAATTTAAAAGGATCTAGGTGAAGATCCTTTTTGATAATCTCATGACCAAAATCCCTTAACGTGAGTT
TTCGTTCCACTGAGCGTCAGACCCCGTAGAAAAGATCAAAGGATCTTCTTGAGATCCTTTTTTTCTGCGC
GTAATCTGCTGCTTGCAAACAAAAAAACCACCGCTACCAGCGGTGGTTTGTTTGCCGGATCAAGAGCTAC
CAACTCTTTTTCCGAAGGTAACTGGCTTCAGCAGAGCGCAGATACCAAATACTGTTCTTCTAGTGTAGCC
GTAGTTAGGCCACCACTTCAAGAACTCTGTAGCACCGCCTACATACCTCGCTCTGCTAATCCTGTTACCA
GTGGCTGCTGCCAGTGGCGATAAGTCGTGTCTTACCGGGTTGGACTCAAGACGATAGTTACCGGATAAGG
CGCAGCGGTCGGGCTGAACGGGGGGTTCGTGCACACAGCCCAGCTTGGAGCGAACGACCTACACCGAACT
GAGATACCTACAGCGTGAGCTATGAGAAAGCGCCACGCTTCCCGAAGGGAGAAAGGCGGACAGGTATCCG
GTAAGCGGCAGGGTCGGAACAGGAGAGCGCACGAGGGAGCTTCCAGGGGGAAACGCCTGGTATCTTTATA
GTCCTGTCGGGTTTCGCCACCTCTGACTTGAGCGTCGATTTTTGTGATGCTCGTCAGGGGGGCGGAGCCT
ATGGAAAAACGCCAGCAACGCGGCCTTTTTACGGTTCCTGGCCTTTTGCTGGCCTTTTGCTCACATGTTC
TTTCCTGCGTTATCCCCTGATTCTGTGGATAACCGTATTACCGCCATGCATTAGTTATTAATAGTAATCA
ATTACGGGGTCATTAGTTCATAGCCCATATATGGAGTTCCGCGTTACATAACTTACGGTAAATGGCCCGC
CTGGCTGACCGCCCAACGACCCCCGCCCATTGACGTCAATAATGACGTATGTTCCCATAGTAACGCCAAT
AGGGACTTTCCATTGACGTCAATGGGTGGAGTATTTACGGTAAACTGCCCACTTGGCAGTACATCAAGTG
TATCATATGCCAAGTACGCCCCCTATTGACGTCAATGACGGTAAATGGCCCGCCTGGCATTATGCCCAGT
ACATGACCTTATGGGACTTTCCTACTTGGCAGTACATCTACGTATTAGTCATCGCTATTACCATGGTGAT
GCGGTTTTGGCAGTACATCAATGGGCGTGGATAGCGGTTTGACTCACGGGGATTTCCAAGTCTCCACCCC
ATTGACGTCAATGGGAGTTTGTTTTGGCACCAAAATCAACGGGACTTTCCAAAATGTCGTAACAACTCCG
CCCCATTGACGCAAATGGGCGGTAGGCGTGTACGGTGGGAGGTCTATATAAGCAGAGCTGGTTTAGTGAA
CCGTCAGATCCGCTAGCGCCACCATGGGGCAACTAGTCAAAAGTGAACTGGAGGAGAAGAAATCTGAACT
TCGTCATAAATTGAAATATGTGCCTCATGAATATATTGAATTAATTGAAATTGCCAGAAATTCCACTCAG
GATAGAATTCTTGAAATGAAGGTAATGGAATTTTTTATGAAAGTTTATGGATATAGAGGTAAACATTTGG
GTGGATCAAGGAAACCGGCCGGAGCAATTTATACTGTCGGATCTCCTATTGATTACGGTGTGATCGTGGA
TACTAAAGCTTATAGCGGAGGTTATAATCTGCCAATTGGCCAAGCAGATGAAATGCAACGATATGTCGAA
GAAAATCAAACACGAAACAAACATATCAACCCTAATGAATGGTGGAAAGTCTATCCATCTTCTGTAACGG
AATTTAAGTTTTTATTTGTGAGTGGTCACTTTAAAGGAAACTACAAAGCTCAGCTTACACGATTAAATCA
TATCACTAATTGTAATGGAGCTGTTCTTAGTGTAGAAGAGCTTTTAATTGGTGGAGAAATGATTAAAGCC
GGCACATTAACCTTAGAGGAAGTGAGACGGAAATTTAATAACGGCGAGATAAACTTTTCAGGAGGCGGAC
CGGTCGCCACCATGGTGAGCAAGGGCGAGGAGGATAACATGGCCATCATCAAGGAGTTCATGCGCTTCAA
GGTGCACATGGAGGGCTCCGTGAACGGCCACGAGTTCGAGATCGAGGGCGAGGGCGAGGGCCGCCCCTAC
GAGGGCACCCAGACCGCCAAGCTGAAGGTGACCAAGGGTGGCCCCCTGCCCTTCGCCTGGGACATCCTGT
CCCCTCAGTTCATGTACGGCTCCAAGGCCTACGTGAAGCACCCCGCCGACATCCCCGACTACTTGAAGCT
GTCCTTCCCCGAGGGCTTCAAGTGGGAGCGCGTGATGAACTTCGAGGACGGCGGCGTGGTGACCGTGACC
CAGGACTCCTCCCTGCAGGACGGCGAGTTCATCTACAAGGTGAAGCTGCGCGGCACCAACTTCCCCTCCG
ACGGCCCCGTAATGCAGAAGAAGACCATGGGCTGGGAGGCCTCCTCCGAGCGGATGTACCCCGAGGACGG
CGCCCTGAAGGGCGAGATCAAGCAGAGGCTGAAGCTGAAGGACGGCGGCCACTACGACGCTGAGGTCAAG
ACCACCTACAAGGCCAAGAAGCCCGTGCAGCTGCCCGGCGCCTACAACGTCAACATCAAGTTGGACATCA
CCTCCCACAACGAGGACTACACCATCGTGGAACAGTACGAACGCGCCGAGGGCCGCCACTCCACCGGCGG
CATGGACGAGCTGTACAAGTCCGGACTCAGATCTCGAGGGATGGTGAAACCAGTAACGTTATACGATGTC
GCAGAGTATGCCGGTGTCTCTTATCAGACCGTTTCCCGCGTGGTGAACCAGGCCAGCCACGTTTCTGCGA
AAACGCGGGAAAAAGTGGAAGCGGCGATGGCGGAGCTGAATTACATTCCCAACCGCGTGGCACAACAACT
GGCGGGCAAACAGTCGTTGCTGATTGGCGTTGCCACCTCCAGTCTGGCCCTGCACGCGCCGTCGCAAATT
GTCGCGGCGATTAAATCTCGCGCCGATCAACTGGGTGCCAGCGTGGTGGTGTCGATGGTAGAACGAAGCG
GCGTCGAAGCCTGTAAAGCGGCGGTGCACAATCTTCTCGCGCAACGCGTCAGTGGGCTGATCATTAACTA
TCCGCTGGATGACCAGGATGCCATTGCTGTGGAAGCTGCCTGCACTAATGTTCCGGCGTTATTTCTTGAT
GTCTCTGACCAGACACCCATCAACAGTATTATTTTCTCCCATGAAGACGGTACGCGACTGGGCGTGGAGC
ATCTGGTCGCATTGGGTCACCAGCAAATCGCGCTGTTAGCGGGCCCATTAAGTTCTGTCTCGGCGCGTCT
GCGTCTGGCTGGCTGGCATAAATATCTCACTCGCAATCAAATTCAGCCGATAGCGGAACGGGAAGGCGAC
TGGAGTGCCATGTCCGGTTTTCAACAAACCATGCAAATGCTGAATGAGGGCATCGTTCCCACTGCGATGC
TGGTTGCCAACGATCAGATGGCGCTGGGCGCAATGCGCGCCATTACCGAGTCCGGGCTGCGCGTTGGTGC
GGATATCTCGGTAGTGGGATACGACGATACCGAAGACAGCTCATGTTATATCCCGCCGTTAACCACCATC
AAACAGGATTTTCGCCTGCTGGGGCAAACCAGCGTGGACCGCTTGCTGCAACTCTCTCAGGGCCAGGCGG
TGAAGGGCAATCAGCTGTTGCCCGTCTCACTGGTGAAAAGAAAAACCACCCTGGCGCCCAATACGCAAAC
CGCCTCTCCCCGCGCGTTGGCCGATTCATTAATGCAGCTGGCACGACAGGTTTCCCGAAGCAGCCTGAGG
CCTCCTAAGAAGAAGAGGAAGGTTGGTACCGCGGGCGCTGGTGGCCTGAATGACATCTTTGAGGCCCAGA
AGATCGAGTGGCATGAGGGATCCACCGGATCTAGATAACTGATCATAATCAGCCATACCACATTTGTAGA
GGTTTTACTTGCTTTAAAAAACCTCCCACACCTCCCCCTGAACCTGAAACATAAAATGAATGCAATTGTT
GTTGTTAACTTGTTTATTGCAGCTTATAATGGTTACAAATAAAGCAATAGCATCACAAATTTCACAAATA
AAGCATTTTTTTCACTGCATTCTAGTTGTGGTTTGTCCAAACTCATCAATGTATCTTAACGCGTAAATTG
TAAGCGTTAATATTTTGTTAAAATTCGCGTTAAATTTTTGTTAAATCAGCTCATTTTTTAACCAATAGGC
CGAAATCGGCAAAATCCCTTATAAATCAAAAGAATAGACCGAGATAGGGT
[37 nt withheld, positions 5931-5967]
AAAGAACGTGGACTCCAACGTCAAAGG
[49 nt withheld, positions 5995-6043]
T
[91 nt withheld, positions 6045-6135]
G
[124 nt withheld, positions 6137-6260]
CAGGTGGCACTTTTCGGGGAAATGTGCGCGGAACCCCTATTTGTTTATTTTTCTAAATACATTCAAATAT
GTATCCGCTCATGAGACAATAACCCTGATAAATGCTTCAATAATATTGAAAAAGGAAGAGTCCTGAGGCG
GAAAGAACCAGCTGTGGAATGTGTGTCAGTTAGGGTGTGGAAAGTCCCCAGGCTCCCC
Features (pLannotate 1.2.2; 16 found; start..end, strand, type, name):
    327..1121    +  CDS            NeoR/KanR: aminoglycoside phosphotransferase from Tn5; aph(3')-II (or nptII); confers resistance to neomycin, kanamycin, and G418 (Geneticin®)
   1142..1294    +  CDS            ble (fragment): BLE_KLEPN - Experimental evidence at protein level: Swiss-Prot protein existence level 1. Binding protein with a strong affinity to the bleomycin family of antibiotics. Binds to CL990; an antimitotic-antibiotic compound. From Klebsiella pneumoniae.
   1353..1400    +  polyA_signal   HSV TK poly(A) signal: herpes simplex virus thymidine kinase polyadenylation signal (Cole and Stacy, 1985)
   1491..1507    -  polyA_signal   bGH poly(A) signal (fragment): bovine growth hormone polyadenylation signal
   1729..2317    +  rep_origin     ori: high-copy-number ColE1/pMB1/pBR322/pUC origin of replication
   2492..2795    +  enhancer       CMV enhancer: human cytomegalovirus immediate early enhancer
   2796..2999    +  promoter       CMV promoter: human cytomegalovirus (CMV) immediate early promoter
   3040..3627    +  CDS            FokI cleavage domain: nonspecific DNA cleavage domain of the FokI endonuclease (Li et al., 1992) must dimerize to be catalytically active
   3652..4359    +  CDS            mCherry: mCherry is a basic (constitutively fluorescent) red fluorescent protein published in 2004, derived from Discosoma sp.. It is reported to be a very rapidly-maturing monomer with low acid sensitivity.
   4360..4378    +  misc_feature   MCS (fragment): multiple cloning site
   4384..5448    +  CDS            lacI: lac repressor; lacI; The lac repressor binds to the lac operator to inhibit transcription in E. coli. This inhibition can be relieved by adding lactose or isopropyl-β-D-thiogalactopyranoside (IPTG).
   5570..5654    +  CDS            large T antigen (fragment): large T antigen from SV40 (simian virus 40)
   5677..5798    +  polyA_signal   SV40 poly(A) signal: SV40 polyadenylation signal
   5832..6260    -  rep_origin     f1 ori (sequence partly withheld): f1 bacteriophage origin of replication; arrow indicates direction of (+) strand synthesis
   6287..6391    +  promoter       AmpR promoter: bla
   6393..292     +  promoter       SV40 promoter (across the origin): SV40 enhancer and early promoter
