[The description below was written by a language model from this plasmid's Addgene catalogue record and pLannotate feature annotations shown in this document.]
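Description:
FokI(inactive)-mCherry-LacI-NLS is a 6,458 bp mammalian expression plasmid built on the Clontech mEGFP-N1 backbone. It is propagated in bacteria at high copy from a ColE1/pUC-type origin and also carries an f1 phage origin. A single NeoR/KanR (Tn5 aminoglycoside phosphotransferase) gene serves both hosts: a bacterial bla-type promoter placed just upstream of the SV40 enhancer/early promoter drives it, giving kanamycin resistance in E. coli and G418 resistance in mammalian cells. The HSV TK polyadenylation signal terminates this cassette. The short ble and bGH poly(A) fragments picked up by the annotation appear to be partial matches rather than functional parts.

The payload is a synthetic fusion protein expressed from the CMV immediate-early enhancer and promoter and terminated by the SV40 poly(A) signal. Reading from the N-terminus, it comprises the nonspecific FokI nuclease cleavage domain, mCherry, a short remnant of the multiple cloning site, and the lac repressor. A fragment annotated as SV40 large T antigen follows and presumably supplies the nuclear localization signal named in the construct. The FokI domain carries a D69A substitution, recorded as inactivating. LacI binds lac operator sequences, so the fusion would be expected to accumulate at operator sites in the nucleus, with mCherry marking its location.

Because the nuclease is catalytically dead, the construct most plausibly serves as a non-cutting control for an active FokI-mCherry-LacI fusion that induces breaks at integrated lac operator arrays. However, the record states only that it expresses the fusion in mammalian cells. The associated publication concerns D-type cyclins and DNA mismatch repair. The cloning method is not recorded.
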