Addgene plasmid #215100: FokI(inactive)-mCherry-LacI-NLS
Purpose: Expresses FokI(inactive)-mCherry-LacI-NLS in mammalian cells.
Depositing lab: Michele Pagano. Depositing organization: NYU Grossman School of Medicine. Publication: CDK-independent role of D-type cyclins in regulating DNA mismatch repair. Rona G, Miwatani-Minter B, Zhang Q, Goldberg HV, Kerzhnerman MA, Howard JB, Simoneschi D, Lane E, Hobbs JW, Sassani E, Wang AA, Keegan S, Laverty DJ, Piett CG, Pongor LS, Xu ML, Andrade J, Thomas A, Sicinski P, Askenazi M, Ueberheide B, Fenyo D, Nagel ZD, Pagano M. Mol Cell. 2024 Feb 29:S1097-2765(24)00129-1. doi: 10.1016/j.molcel.2024.02.010. PubMed 38458201.
Backbone
  Vector backbone: mEGFP-N1
  Backbone manufacturer: Clontech
  Vector type: Mammalian Expression
  Selectable markers: Neomycin (select with G418)
Growth in bacteria
  Bacterial resistance: Kanamycin, 50 μg/mL
  Growth temperature: 37°C
  Growth strain: NEB Stable
  Copy number: High Copy
Gene/Insert
  Gene/Insert name: FokI(inactive)-mCherry-LacI-NLS
  Species: Synthetic
  Mutation: FokI(inactive) mutant D69A.
  Promoter: CMV
  Cloning method: Unknown
  Sequencing primers: 5′ CMV; 3′ SV40pA
Terms and licenses: Academic/Nonprofit Terms; Industry Terms: Not Available to Industry
How to cite: FokI(inactive)-mCherry-LacI-NLS was a gift from Michele Pagano (Addgene plasmid # 215100 ; http://n2t.net/addgene:215100 ; RRID:Addgene_215100)
